>Addgene plasmid #27212 | zebrafish similar to gpr151 (or gpcr-2037)_L (OZ535) | addgene partial sequence | sequence record 33619 | 27212 with OK.61 (5' GGGTAGTACGATGACGGAACCTGTC 3')
AAAGGCCCTGAGAAAAATCCAAGCTTTGGCGGCCGCTGACTACAAAGACGATGATGACAAATCTAGACCC
GGGGAGCGCCCCTTCCAGTGTCGCATTTGCATGCGGAACTTTTCGAGCCCGAGCAAGCTTGCCCGCCATA
CCCGTACTCATACCGGTGAAAAACCGTTTCAGTGTCGGATCTGTATGCGAAATTTCTCCGTCAACCACAA
CTTGCGGCGGCATCTACGTACGCACACCGGCGAGAAGCCATTCCAATGCCGAATATGCATGCGCAACTTC
AGTATCAGCCACAACCTGGCGCGGCACCTAAAAACCCACCTGAGGGGATCCTCTGCACAGTAGTAACTAG
AGACTAGAAAAAGGCCGACAAGTCCCGCTCCGCTGAAGATCCTGGCGTAATAGCGAAGAGGCCCGCACCG
ATCGCCCTTCCCAACAGTTGCGCAGCCTGAATGGCGAATGGG
[124 nt withheld, positions 463-586]
C
[91 nt withheld, positions 588-678]
A
[49 nt withheld, positions 680-728]
CCTTTGACGTTGGAGTCCACGTTCTTT
[37 nt withheld, positions 756-792]
TCCCTATCTCGGTCTATTCCTTTTGATTTTATAAGGGATTTTTGCCGATTTCGGGCCCTATTGGTTAAAA
AATGAGCTGATTTTAACAAAAATTTAACGCGAATTTTAAAAAAAATCTTAG
