>Addgene plasmid #27212 | zebrafish similar to gpr151 (or gpcr-2037)_L (OZ535) | addgene partial sequence | sequence record 33620 | 27212 with OK.61 (5' GGGTAGTACGATGACGGAACCTGTC 3')
TTCCAGTGTCGCATTTGCATGCGGAACTTTTCGAGCCCGAGCAAGCTTGCCCGCCATACCCGTACTCATA
CCGGTGAAAAACCGTTTCAGTGTCGGATCTGTATGCGAAATTTCTCCGTCAACCACAACTTGCGGCGGCA
TCTACGTACGCACACCGGCGAGAAGCCATTCCAATGCCGAATATGCATGCGCAACTTCAGTATCAGCCAC
AACCTGGCGCGGCACCTAAAAACCCACCTGAGGGGATCCTCTGCACAGTAGTAACTAGAGACTAGAAAAA
GGCCGACAAGTCCCGCTCCGCTGAAGATCCTGGCGTANTAGCGAAGAGGCCCGCACCGATCGCCCTTCCC
AACAATTGCGCAGCCTGAATGGCGAATGGG
[51 nt withheld, positions 381-431]
N
[72 nt withheld, positions 433-504]
C
[91 nt withheld, positions 506-596]
AGGGTGATGGTTCACGTAGTGGGGCCATC
