[The description below was written by a language model from this plasmid's Addgene catalogue record.]
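Description:
zebrafish similar to gpr151 (or gpcr-2037)_L (OZ535) is a low-copy bacterial plasmid built on the 5.5 kb MG414 backbone and selected with kanamycin. It carries a roughly 270 bp insert encoding an engineered zinc finger array. The record notes that the host strain must supply the lacIq allele of lac repressor, which implies lac-regulated expression of the array, although the promoter and origin of replication are not stated and no feature table is available. The insert sits between XbaI and BamHI sites that were both preserved, so the array can be excised as a cassette.

The array is the "left" half of a designed zinc finger nuclease pair aimed at the zebrafish locus LOC565170, annotated as similar to gpr151 or galanin receptor type 2-like. The plasmid does not contain any of that gene's sequence, only the DNA-binding module that recognises a nine-base-pair half-site within it. The array comes from the OPEN (oligomerized pool engineering) selection approach, and in a bacterial two-hybrid assay it gave about 12.5-fold activation on its target half-site. It has not been tested as a nuclease, so its ability to induce mutations at the intended locus is unverified.

The plasmid serves as a source of the zinc finger coding sequence rather than as a working nuclease vector. To be used, the array has to be subcloned into a separate ZFN expression vector to create a FokI nuclease-domain fusion. That fusion is then paired with the one made from the complementary right-half plasmid (OZ536), so that the two halves can dimerise at the target and introduce targeted mutations in zebrafish.
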