Addgene plasmid #27212: zebrafish similar to gpr151 (or gpcr-2037)_L (OZ535)
Depositing lab: Keith Joung. Depositing organization: Massachusetts General Hospital. Publication: Rapid "open-source" engineering of customized zinc-finger nucleases for highly efficient gene modification. Maeder ML, Thibodeau-Beganny S, Osiak A, Wright DA, Anthony RM, Eichtinger M, Jiang T, Foley JE, Winfrey RJ, Townsend JA, Unger-Wallace E, Sander JD, Muller-Lerch F, Fu F, Pearlberg J, Goebel C, Dassie JP, Pruett-Miller SM, Porteus MH, Sgroi DC, Iafrate AJ, Dobbs D, McCray PB, Cathomen T, Voytas DF, Joung JK. Mol Cell. 2008 Jul 25. 31(2):294-301. 10.1016/j.molcel.2008.06.016 PubMed 18657511.
Backbone
  Vector backbone: MG414
  Backbone size w/o insert (bp): 5493
  Vector type: Zebrafish Targeting
Growth in bacteria
  Bacterial resistance: Kanamycin, 50 μg/mL
  Growth temperature: 37°C
  Growth strain: XL1 Blue
  Growth instructions: Requires a bacterial strain such as XL1 Blue, that expresses the lacIq allele of lac repressor
  Copy number: Low Copy
Gene/Insert
  Gene/Insert name: Zinc finger array targeting zebrafish similar to gpr151 (or gpcr-2037) (alt names: galanin receptor type 2-like; OZ535; LOC565170)
  Species: D. rerio (zebrafish)
  Insert size (bp): 270
  GenBank ID: ENSDARG00000074650
  Entrez Gene: LOC565170
  Cloning method: Restriction Enzyme; 5′ cloning site XbaI (not destroyed); 3′ cloning site BamHI (not destroyed)
  Sequencing primers: 5′ OK.61 GGGTAGTACGATGACGGAACCTGTC
Terms and licenses: Academic/Nonprofit Terms; Industry Terms: Not Available to Industry
Depositor comments: This plasmid encodes a zinc finger array targeting half of a target sequence in the zebrafish gene zebrafish similar to gpr151 (or gpcr-2037)(see below). Please note that this plasmid does NOT contain the zebrafish similar to gpr151 (or gpcr-2037) sequence. Users must order the complementary plasmid zebrafish similar to gpr151 (or gpcr-2037)_R (OZ536) [Addgene plasmid 27213] in order to create a zinc finger nuclease (ZFN) pair to introduce targeted mutations into this specific zebrafish gene. Users will also need to clone the zinc finger (ZF) insert of this plasmid into a zinc finger nuclease (ZFN) vector to express a FOKI fusion product. Examples of possible ZFN expression vectors that can be used are: pST1374 (Addgene plasmid 13426), pMLM290 (Addgene plasmid 21872), pMLM292 (Addgene plasmid 21873), pMLM800 (Addgene plasmid 27202) and pMLM802 (Addgene plasmid 27203). This zinc finger array was tested for binding activity to the sequence 5'-GATGATGGC-3' in a bacterial two hybrid assay, and resulted in 12.54 fold activation. However, this array has not yet been tested for activity as a zinc finger nuclease (i.e. for its ability to induce mutations at the intended locus). Scientists using this zinc finger array in a publication should notify and acknowledge NIH grant number R01 GM088040 in the publication. Other Articles: "Oligomerized pool engineering (OPEN): an 'open-source' protocol for making customized zinc-finger arrays." Maeder ML et al. (Nat Protoc. 2009 Sept 17. 4(10):1471-1501. Pubmed ID: 19798082 "Targeted mutagenesis in zebrafish using customized zinc-finger nucleases." Foley JE et al. (Nat Protoc. 2009 Dec 3. 4(12):1855-1867. Pubmed ID: 20010934
How to cite: zebrafish similar to gpr151 (or gpcr-2037)_L (OZ535) was a gift from Keith Joung (Addgene plasmid # 27212 ; http://n2t.net/addgene:27212 ; RRID:Addgene_27212)
